Addgene plasmid #171320: pFTK048
Purpose: Part Plasmid Entry Vector (LVL0) from the Fungal Modular Cloning ToolKit.
Depositing lab: Arnold Driessen. Depositing organization: University of Groningen. Publication: Modular Synthetic Biology Toolkit for Filamentous Fungi. Mozsik L, Pohl C, Meyer V, Bovenberg RAL, Nygard Y, Driessen AJM. ACS Synth Biol. 2021 Nov 2. doi: 10.1021/acssynbio.1c00260. PubMed 34726388.
Backbone
  Vector backbone: pICH41308
  Vector type: Bacterial Expression, Yeast Expression, Synthetic Biology
Growth in bacteria
  Bacterial resistance: Spectinomycin, 50 μg/mL
  Growth temperature: 37°C
  Growth strain: DH5alpha
  Copy number: High Copy
Gene/Insert
  Gene/Insert name: DsRed.T1-SKL fluorescent reporter
  Species: Penicillium, Aspergillus, or other fungal sources
  Mutation: n/a
  Cloning method: Restriction Enzyme; 5′ cloning site Unknown (unknown if destroyed)
Terms and licenses: Academic/Nonprofit Terms; Industry Terms: Not Available to Industry
How to cite: pFTK048 was a gift from Arnold Driessen (Addgene plasmid # 171320 ; http://n2t.net/addgene:171320 ; RRID:Addgene_171320)
