[The description below was written by a language model from this plasmid's Addgene catalogue record and pLannotate feature annotations shown in this document.]
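Description:
pFTK048 is a level 0 (LVL0) part plasmid from the Fungal Modular Cloning ToolKit, a synthetic biology collection for building expression constructs in filamentous fungi. It is built on the pICH41308 backbone, a small MoClo-style entry vector, and the sequenced plasmid is about 3 kb. Propagation in E. coli relies on a high-copy ColE1/pUC-type origin. Selection is with spectinomycin through the aadA adenylyltransferase gene, which sits downstream of a bla-type promoter. Short annotated fragments of an integrase, a gentamicin acetyltransferase and lacI flank these elements. They appear to be non-functional remnants of the backbone's construction rather than working parts.

The payload is a coding-sequence part for DsRed.T1-SKL. The feature table identifies it as DsRed-Express, a rapidly maturing, tetrameric orange-red fluorescent protein derived from Discosoma. The SKL suffix in the insert name denotes the C-terminal serine-lysine-leucine tripeptide, a canonical type 1 peroxisomal targeting signal, so the reporter would be expected to accumulate in peroxisomes when expressed in a fungal host. No fungal promoter or terminator is annotated, consistent with a level 0 part that stores a single module. It would be combined with separate promoter and terminator parts into a transcription unit at higher assembly levels, which in modular cloning is normally done by Golden Gate assembly with type IIS restriction enzymes. The record does not state the flanking cloning sites or fusion overhangs, and the catalogue's species field refers only generically to Penicillium, Aspergillus or other fungal sources. The plasmid serves as a reusable red fluorescent reporter building block for fungal constructs.
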