Features (pLannotate 1.2.2; 7 found; start..end, strand, type, name):
    110..214     +  promoter       AmpR promoter: bla
    205..285     -  CDS            int (fragment): INT2_ECOLX - Protein inferred from homology: Swiss-Prot protein existence level 3. Putative integrase believed to be involved in the insertion of antibiotic resistance genes into plasmids and transposons. From Escherichia coli.
    373..429     +  CDS            GmR (fragment): gentamycin acetyltransferase; aacC1; confers resistance to gentamycin
    436..1224    +  CDS            aadA: S3AD_ECOLX - Experimental evidence at protein level: Swiss-Prot protein existence level 1. Mediates bacterial resistance to the antibiotics streptomycin and spectinomycin. From Escherichia coli.
   1398..1986    +  rep_origin     ori: high-copy-number ColE1/pMB1/pBR322/pUC origin of replication
   2169..2218    +  CDS            lacI (fragment): lac repressor; lacI; The lac repressor binds to the lac operator to inhibit transcription in E. coli. This inhibition can be relieved by adding lactose or isopropyl-β-D-thiogalactopyranoside (IPTG).
   2235..2909    +  CDS            DsRed-Express: DsRed-Express is a basic (constitutively fluorescent) orange fluorescent protein published in 2002, derived from Discosoma sp.. It is reported to be a rapidly-maturing tetramer with low acid sensitivity.
>Addgene plasmid #171320 | pFTK048 | addgene full sequence | sequence record 350883 | Addgene NGS Result
GTGGCTCTTCAGTGGACGAAAGGGCCTCGTGATACGCCTATTTTTATAGGTTAATGTCATGATAATAATG
GTTTCTTAGACGTCAGGTGGCACTTTTCGGGGAAATGTGCGCGGAACCCCTATTTGTTTATTTTTCTAAA
TACATTCAAATATGTATCCGCTCATGAGACAATAACCCTGATAAATGCTTCAATAATATTGAAAAAGGAA
GAGTATGCGCTCACGCAACTGGTCCAGAACCTTGACCGAACGCAGCGGTGGTAACGGCGCAGTGGCGGTT
TTCATGGCTTGTTATGACTGTTTTTTTTTGGGGTACAGTCTATGCCTCGGGCATCCAAGCAGCAAGCGCG
TTACGCCGTGGGTCGATGTTTGATGTTATGGAGCAGCAACGATGTTACGCAGCAGGGCAGTCGCCCTAAA
ACAAAGTTAAACATCATGAGGGAAGCGGTGATCGCCGAAGTATCGACTCAACTATCAGAGGTAGTTGGCG
TCATCGAGCGCCATCTCGAACCGACGTTGCTGGCCGTACATTTGTACGGCTCCGCAGTGGATGGCGGCCT
GAAGCCACACAGCGATATTGATTTGCTGGTTACGGTGACCGTAAGGCTTGATGAAACAACGCGGCGAGCT
TTGATCAACGACCTTTTGGAAACTTCGGCTTCCCCTGGAGAGAGCGAGATTCTCCGCGCTGTAGAAGTCA
CCATTGTTGTGCACGACGACATCATTCCGTGGCGTTATCCAGCTAAGCGCGAACTGCAATTTGGAGAATG
GCAGCGCAATGACATTCTTGCAGGTATCTTCGAGCCAGCCACGATCGACATTGATCTGGCTATCTTGCTG
ACAAAAGCAAGAGAACATAGCGTTGCCTTGGTAGGTCCAGCGGCGGAGGAACTCTTTGATCCGGTTCCTG
AACAGGATCTATTTGAGGCGCTAAATGAAACCTTAACGCTATGGAACTCGCCGCCCGACTGGGCTGGCGA
TGAGCGAAATGTAGTGCTTACGTTGTCCCGCATTTGGTACAGCGCAGTAACCGGCAAAATCGCGCCGAAG
GATGTCGCTGCCGACTGGGCAATGGAGCGCCTGCCGGCCCAGTATCAGCCCGTCATACTTGAAGCTAGAC
AGGCTTATCTTGGACAAGAAGAAGATCGCTTGGCCTCGCGCGCAGATCAGTTGGAAGAATTTGTCCATTA
CGTAAAAGGCGAGATCACCAAGGTAGTCGGCAAATAACTGTCAGACCAAGTTTACTCATATATACTTTAG
ATTGATTTAAAACTTCATTTTTAATTTAAAAGGATCTAGGTGAAGATCCTTTTTGATAATCTCATGACCA
AAATCCCTTAACGTGAGTTTTCGTTCCACTGAGCGTCAGACCCCGTAGAAAAGATCAAAGGATCTTCTTG
AGATCCTTTTTTTCTGCGCGTAATCTGCTGCTTGCAAACAAAAAAACCACCGCTACCAGCGGTGGTTTGT
TTGCCGGATCAAGAGCTACCAACTCTTTTTCCGAAGGTAACTGGCTTCAGCAGAGCGCAGATACCAAATA
CTGTTCTTCTAGTGTAGCCGTAGTTAGGCCACCACTTCAAGAACTCTGTAGCACCGCCTACATACCTCGC
TCTGCTAATCCTGTTACCAGTGGCTGCTGCCAGTGGCGATAAGTCGTGTCTTACCGGGTTGGACTCAAGA
CGATAGTTACCGGATAAGGCGCAGCGGTCGGGCTGAACGGGGGGTTCGTGCACACAGCCCAGCTTGGAGC
GAACGACCTACACCGAACTGAGATACCTACAGCGTGAGCTATGAGAAAGCGCCACGCTTCCCGAAGGGAG
AAAGGCGGACAGGTATCCGGTAAGCGGCAGGGTCGGAACAGGAGAGCGCACGAGGGAGCTTCCAGGGGGA
AACGCCTGGTATCTTTATAGTCCTGTCGGGTTTCGCCACCTCTGACTTGAGCGTCGATTTTTGTGATGCT
CGTCAGGGGGGCGGAGCCTATGGAAAAACGCCAGCAACGCGGCCTTTTTACGGTTCCTGGCCTTTTGCTG
GCCTTTTGCTCACATGTTCTTTCCTGCGTTATCCCCTGATTCTGTGGATAACCGTATTACCGCCTTTGAG
TGAGCTGATACCGCTCGCCGCAGCCGAACGACCGAGCGCAGCGAGTCAGTGAGCGAGGAAGCGGAAGAGC
GCCCAATACGCAAACCGCCTCTCCCCGCGCGTTGGCCGATTCATTAATCACTCTGTGGTCTCAAATGGCC
TCCTCCGAGGACGTCATCAAGGAGTTCATGCGCTTCAAGGTGCGCATGGAGGGCTCCGTGAACGGCCACG
AGTTCGAGATCGAGGGCGAGGGCGAGGGCCGCCCCTACGAGGGCACCCAGACCGCCAAGCTGAAGGTGAC
CAAGGGCGGCCCCCTGCCCTTCGCCTGGGACATCCTGTCCCCCCAGTTCCAGTACGGCTCCAAGGTGTAC
GTGAAGCACCCCGCCGACATCCCCGACTACAAGAAGCTGTCCTTCCCCGAGGGCTTCAAGTGGGAGCGCG
TGATGAACTTCGAGGACGGCGGCGTGGTGACCGTGACCCAGGACTCCTCCCTGCAGGACGGCTCCTTCAT
CTACAAGGTGAAGTTCATCGGCGTGAACTTCCCCTCCGACGGCCCCGTAATGCAGAAGAAAACTATGGGC
TGGGAGGCCTCCACCGAGCGCCTGTACCCCCGCGACGGCGTGCTGAAGGGCGAGATCCACAAGGCCCTGA
AGCTGAAGGACGGCGGCCACTACCTGGTGGAGTTCAAGTCCATCTACATGGCCAAGAAGCCCGTGCAGCT
GCCCGGCTACTACTACGTGGACTCCAAGCTGGACATCACCTCCCACAACGAGGACTACACCATCGTGGAG
CAGTACGAGCGCGCCGAGGGCCGCCACCACCTGTTCCTGACTCACGGTATGGACGAATTGTACAAGTCGA
AGCTGTAAGCTTTGAGACCACGAA
